>Addgene plasmid #156037 | SR140 | addgene full sequence | sequence record 376055 | Addgene NGS Result
GGCTCCGGTGCCCGTCAGTGGGCAGAGCGCACATCGCCCACAGTCCCCGAGAAGTTGGGGGGAGGGGTCG
GCAATTGAACCGGTGCCTAGAGAAGGTGGCGCGGGGTAAACTGGGAAAGTGATGTCGTGTACTGGCTCCG
CCTTTTTCCCGAGGGTGGGGGAGAACCGTATATAAGTGCAGTAGTCGCCGTGAACGTTCTTTTTCGCAAC
GGGTTTGCCGCCAGAACACAGGTAAGTGCCGTGTGTGGTTCCCGCGGGCCTGGCCTCTTTACGGGTTATG
GCCCTTGCGTGCCTTGAATTACTTCCACCTGGCTGCAGTACGTGATTCTTGATCCCGAGCTTCGGGTTGG
AAGTGGGTGGGAGAGTTCGAGGCCTTGCGCTTAAGGAGCCCCTTCGCCTCGTGCTTGAGTTGAGGCCTGG
CCTGGGCGCTGGGGCCGCCGCGTGCGAATCTGGTGGCACCTTCGCGCCTGTCTCGCTGCTTTCGATAAGT
CTCTAGCCATTTAAAATTTTTGATGACCTGCTGCGACGCTTTTTTTCTGGCAAGATAGTCTTGTAAATGC
GGGCCAAGATCTGCACACTGGTATTTCGGTTTTTGGGGCCGCGGGCGGCGACGGGGCCCGTGCGTCCCAG
CGCACATGTTCGGCGAGGCGGGGCCTGCGAGCGCGGCCACCGAGAATCGGACGGGGGTAGTCTCAAGCTG
GCCGGCCTGCTCTGGTGCCTGGCCTCGCGCCGCCGTGTATCGCCCCGCCCTGGGCGGCAAGGCTGGCCCG
GTCGGCACCAGTTGCGTGAGCGGAAAGATGGCCGCTTCCCGGCCCTGCTGCAGGGAGCTCAAAATGGAGG
ACGCGGCGCTCGGGAGAGCGGGCGGGTGAGTCACCCACACAAAGGAAAAGGGCCTTTCCGTCCTCAGCCG
TCGCTTCATGTGACTCCACGGAGTACCGGGCGCCGTCCAGGCACCTCGATTAGTTCTCGAGCTTTTGGAG
TACGTCGTCTTTAGGTTGGGGGGAGGGGTTTTATGCGATGGAGTTTCCCCACACTGAGTGGGTGGAGACT
GAAGTTAGGCCAGCTTGGCACTTGATGTAATTCTCCTTGGAATTTGCCCTTTTTGAGTTTGGATCTTGGT
TCATTCTCAAGCCTCAGACAGTGGTTCAAAGTTTTTTTCTTCCATTTCAGGTGTCGTGAGGAATTAGCTT
GGTACTAATACGACTCACTATAGGGAGACCCAAGCTGGCTAGGTAAGCTTGGTACCGAGCTCGGATCCAC
TAGTCCAGTGTGGTGGAATTCTGCAGATATCAACAAGTTTGTACAAAAAAGTTGGCACCATGCTCCTATG
TTACCGCCACCTAAAAACAAAGAGGATTTTGAGAAGGAATTTGCTCGCCCTGATACATCGAATGATTGAG
TTTGTTGTACGTGAAGGGCCAATGTTTGAAGCTATGATTATGAACAGAGAAATCAACAATCCTATGTTCA
GGTTCTTATTTGAAAACCAGACACCAGCCCATGTTTACTATAGGTGGAAGCTTTATTCTATTCTGCAGGG
AGATTCTCCAACTAAATGGCGGACGGAAGATTTTCGTATGTTCAAAAATGGATCTTTTTGGAGGCCACCA
CCATTAAATCCGTACTTGCATGGAATGTCAGAAGAGCAAGAAACAGAAGCTTTTGTAGAGGAACCTAGTA
AAAAGGGAGCACTTAAGGAAGAACAGAGGGATAAATTGGAAGAAATCTTGCGGGGATTAACTCCAAGGAA
AAATGATATTGGAGATGCAATGGTTTTCTGTCTTAATAATGCTGAAGCTGCTGAAGAAATAGTGGATTGC
ATTACTGAGTCGTTGTCCATCTTAAAGACACCCCTTCCTAAAAAGATTGCCAGATTATATTTGGTTTCTG
ATGTTTTGTACAACTCTTCAGCCAAAGTTGCTAATGCTTCATATTATAGAAAATTTTTTGAAACAAAGTT
ATGTCAGATATTTTCAGACCTCAATGCCACCTATCGTACAATTCAAGGCCATTTACAATCTGAAAACTTT
AAGCAACGGGTAATGACTTGCTTCAGAGCATGGGAAGATTGGGCAATTTATCCAGAACCATTTTTGATCA
AACTACAAAATATTTTCTTAGGACTTGTAAATATTATTGAAGAAAAGGAAACAGAGGATGTTCCAGATGA
CCTTGATGGTGCCCCCATCGAGGAAGAGCTTGATGGTGCACCTCTGGAAGATGTAGATGGAATTCCTATT
GATGCTACTCCCATCGATGATCTTGATGGAGTCCCTATAAAAAGTCTTGATGATGATCTTGATGGAGTGC
CTTTGGATGCAACTGAAGACTCAAAAAAGAATGAGCCTATATTTAAAGTTGCCCCATCAAAATGGGAAGC
TGTGGATGAATCTGAATTGGAAGCACAGGCTGTTACAACTTCTAAATGGGAATTATTTGACCAGCATGAA
GAATCAGAAGAAGAAGAAAATCAAAATCAAGAAGAAGAAAGTGAAGATGAAGAAGATACTCAAAGTTCCA
AATCTGAAGAACATCATTTGTACTCTAATCCAATCAAAGAAGAAATGACTGAGTCTAAGTTCTCTAAGTA
CTCTGAAATGAGTGAGGAAAAACGAGCCAAACTTCGTGAAATTGAGCTCAAAGTTATGAAGTTTCAGGAT
GAATTGGAATCTGGGAAAAGACCTAAAAAACCAGGCCAGAGTTTTCAGGAGCAAGTAGAACACTACAGAG
ATAAACTTCTTCAACGAGAGAAAGAGAAAGAGTTAGAAAGAGAACGAGAAAGAGACAAGAAAGATAAAGA
AAAATTGGAATCTCGCTCCAAAGACAAGAAGGAAAAAGATGAGTGTACTCCGACAAGGAAGGAAAGGAAG
AGGCGACACAGTACATCCCCCAGCCCATCTCGCAGTAGCAGTGGTAGACGAGTGAAATCCCCATCACCAA
AATCGGAGCGATCAGAGCGTTCAGAAAGATCTCATAAAGAGAGCTCACGGTCCAGGTCATCTCACAAAGA
TTCTCCTAGAGATGTTAGCAAAAAAGCCAAAAGATCACCATCTGGTTCAAGGACACCTAAAAGGTCTAGG
CGATCACGGTCTAGATCTCCTAAAAAATCAGGAAAGAAGTCCAGATCCCAGTCCAGATCTCCACACAGGT
CTCATAAAAAGTCAAAGAAAAACAAACACTTGCCAACTTTCTTGTACAAAGTGGTTGATATCCAGCACAG
TGGCGGCCGCTCGAGTCTAGAGGGCCCGCGGTTCGAAACCAGCGGAGGCGGCGGAAGCGGGGGAGGAGGC
AGCGGCGGAGGCGGCAGCGGGGGCGGCGGAAGCGCTACCGGTAAGCCTATCCCTAACCCTCTCCTCGGTC
TCGATTCTACGCGTACCGGTATGGCTTCTAACTTTACTCAGTTCGTTCTCGTCGACAATGGCGGAACTGG
CGACGTGACTGTCGCCCCAAGCAACTTCGCTAACGGGGTCGCTGAATGGATCAGCTCTAACTCGCGATCA
CAGGCTTACAAAGTAACCTGTAGCGTTCGTCAGAGCTCTGCGCAGAATCGCAAATACACCATCAAAGTCG
AGGTGCCTAAAGTGGCAACCCAGACTGTTGGTGGTGAAGAGCTTCCTGTAGCCGGATGGAGATCTTACTT
AAATATGGAACTAACCATTCCAATTTTCGCCACGAATTCCGACTGCGAGCTTATTGTTAAGGCAATGCAA
GGTCTCCTAAAAGATGGAAACCCGATTCCCTCGGCCATCGCGGCCAACTCCGGCATCTACGGAGGTGGAG
GTGGATCTCGTACGGGTTAGTAATGAGTTTAAACCCGCTGATCAGCCTCGACTGTGCCTTCTAGTTGCCA
GCCATCTGTTGTTTGCCCCTCCCCCGTGCCTTCCTTGACCCTGGAAGGTGCCACTCCCACTGTCCTTTCC
TAATAAAATGAGGAAATTGCATCGCATTGTCTGAGTAGGTGTCATTCTATTCTGGGGGGTGGGGTGGGGC
AGGACAGCAAGGGGGAGGATTGGGAAGACAATAGCAGGCATGCTGGGGATGCGGTGGGCTCTATGGCTTC
TGAGGCGGAAAGAACCAGCTGGGGCTCTAGGGGGTATCCCC
[124 nt withheld, positions 4102-4225]
C
[91 nt withheld, positions 4227-4317]
AGGGTGATGGTTCACGTACCTAGAAGTTCCTATTCCGAAGTTCCTATTCTCTAGAAAGTATAGGAACTTC
CTTGGCCAAAAAGCCTGAACTCACCGCGACGTCTGTCGAGAAGTTTCTGATCGAAAAGTTCGACAGCGTC
TCCGACCTGATGCAGCTCTCGGAGGGCGAAGAATCTCGTGCTTTCAGCTTCGATGTAGGAGGGCGTGGAT
ATGTCCTGCGGGTAAATAGCTGCGCCGATGGTTTCTACAAAGATCGTTATGTTTATCGGCACTTTGCATC
GGCCGCGCTCCCGATTCCGGAAGTGCTTGACATTGGGGAATTCAGCGAGAGCCTGACCTATTGCATCTCC
CGCCGTGCACAGGGTGTCACGTTGCAAGACCTGCCTGAAACCGAACTGCCCGCTGTTCTGCAGCCGGTCG
CGGAGGCCATGGATGCGATCGCTGCGGCCGATCTTAGCCAGACGAGCGGGTTCGGCCCATTCGGACCGCA
AGGAATCGGTCAATACACTACATGGCGTGATTTCATATGCGCGATTGCTGATCCCCATGTGTATCACTGG
CAAACTGTGATGGACGACACCGTCAGTGCGTCCGTCGCGCAGGCTCTCGATGAGCTGATGCTTTGGGCCG
AGGACTGCCCCGAAGTCCGGCACCTCGTGCACGCGGATTTCGGCTCCAACAATGTCCTGACGGACAATGG
CCGCATAACAGCGGTCATTGACTGGAGCGAGGCGATGTTCGGGGATTCCCAATACGAGGTCGCCAACATC
TTCTTCTGGAGGCCGTGGTTGGCTTGTATGGAGCAGCAGACGCGCTACTTCGAGCGGAGGCATCCGGAGC
TTGCAGGATCGCCGCGGCTCCGGGCGTATATGCTCCGCATTGGTCTTGACCAACTCTATCAGAGCTTGGT
TGACGGCAATTTCGATGATGCAGCTTGGGCGCAGGGTCGATGCGACGCAATCGTCCGATCCGGAGCCGGG
ACTGTCGGGCGTACACAAATCGCCCGCAGAAGCGCGGCCGTCTGGACCGATGGCTGTGTAGAAGTACTCG
CCGATAGTGGAAACCGACGCCCCAGCACTCGTCCGAGGGCAAAGGAATAGCACGTACTACGAGATTTCGA
TTCCACCGCCGCCTTCTATGAAAGGTTGGGCTTCGGAATCGTTTTCCGGGACGCCGGCTGGATGATCCTC
CAGCGCGGGGATCTCATGCTGGAGTTCTTCGCCCACCCCAACTTGTTTATTGCAGCTTATAATGGTTACA
AATAAAGCAATAGCATCACAAATTTCACAAATAAAGCATTTTTTTCACTGCATTCTAGTTGTGGTTTGTC
CAAACTCATCAATGTATCTTATCATGTCTGTATACCGTCGACCTCTAGCTAGAGCTTGGCGTAATCATGG
TCATAGCTGTTTCCTGTGTGAAATTGTTATCCGCTCACAATTCCACACAACATACGAGCCGGAAGCATAA
AGTGTAAAGCCTGGGGTGCCTAATGAGTGAGCTAACTCACATTAATTGCGTTGCGCTCACTGCCCGCTTT
CCAGTCGGGAAACCTGTCGTGCCAGCTGCATTAATGAATCGGCCAACGCGCGGGGAGAGGCGGTTTGCGT
ATTGGGCGCTCTTCCGCTTCCTCGCTCACTGACTCGCTGCGCTCGGTCGTTCGGCTGCGGCGAGCGGTAT
CAGCTCACTCAAAGGCGGTAATACGGTTATCCACAGAATCAGGGGATAACGCAGGAAAGAACATGTGAGC
AAAAGGCCAGCAAAAGGCCAGGAACCGTAAAAAGGCCGCGTTGCTGGCGTTTTTCCATAGGCTCCGCCCC
CCTGACGAGCATCACAAAAATCGACGCTCAAGTCAGAGGTGGCGAAACCCGACAGGACTATAAAGATACC
AGGCGTTTCCCCCTGGAAGCTCCCTCGTGCGCTCTCCTGTTCCGACCCTGCCGCTTACCGGATACCTGTC
CGCCTTTCTCCCTTCGGGAAGCGTGGCGCTTTCTCATAGCTCACGCTGTAGGTATCTCAGTTCGGTGTAG
GTCGTTCGCTCCAAGCTGGGCTGTGTGCACGAACCCCCCGTTCAGCCCGACCGCTGCGCCTTATCCGGTA
ACTATCGTCTTGAGTCCAACCCGGTAAGACACGACTTATCGCCACTGGCAGCAGCCACTGGTAACAGGAT
TAGCAGAGCGAGGTATGTAGGCGGTGCTACAGAGTTCTTGAAGTGGTGGCCTAACTACGGCTACACTAGA
AGAACAGTATTTGGTATCTGCGCTCTGCTGAAGCCAGTTACCTTCGGAAAAAGAGTTGGTAGCTCTTGAT
CCGGCAAACAAACCACCGCTGGTAGCGGTGGTTTTTTTGTTTGCAAGCAGCAGATTACGCGCAGAAAAAA
AGGATCTCAAGAAGATCCTTTGATCTTTTCTACGGGGTCTGACGCTCAGTGGAACGAAAACTCACGTTAA
GGGATTTTGGTCATGAGATTATCAAAAAGGATCTTCACCTAGATCCTTTTAAATTAAAAATGAAGTTTTA
AATCAATCTAAAGTATATATGAGTAAACTTGGTCTGACAGTTACCAATGCTTAATCAGTGAGGCACCTAT
CTCAGCGATCTGTCTATTTCGTTCATCCATAGTTGCCTGACTCCCCGTCGTGTAGATAACTACGATACGG
GAGGGCTTACCATCTGGCCCCAGTGCTGCAATGATACCGCGAGACCCACGCTCACCGGCTCCAGATTTAT
CAGCAATAAACCAGCCAGCCGGAAGGGCCGAGCGCAGAAGTGGTCCTGCAACTTTATCCGCCTCCATCCA
GTCTATTAATTGTTGCCGGGAAGCTAGAGTAAGTAGTTCGCCAGTTAATAGTTTGCGCAACGTTGTTGCC
ATTGCTACAGGCATCGTGGTGTCACGCTCGTCGTTTGGTATGGCTTCATTCAGCTCCGGTTCCCAACGAT
CAAGGCGAGTTACATGATCCCCCATGTTGTGCAAAAAAGCGGTTAGCTCCTTCGGTCCTCCGATCGTTGT
CAGAAGTAAGTTGGCCGCAGTGTTATCACTCATGGTTATGGCAGCACTGCATAATTCTCTTACTGTCATG
CCATCCGTAAGATGCTTTTCTGTGACTGGTGAGTACTCAACCAAGTCATTCTGAGAATAGTGTATGCGGC
GACCGAGTTGCTCTTGCCCGGCGTCAATACGGGATAATACCGCGCCACATAGCAGAACTTTAAAAGTGCT
CATCATTGGAAAACGTTCTTCGGGGCGAAAACTCTCAAGGATCTTACCGCTGTTGAGATCCAGTTCGATG
TAACCCACTCGTGCACCCAACTGATCTTCAGCATCTTTTACTTTCACCAGCGTTTCTGGGTGAGCAAAAA
CAGGAAGGCAAAATGCCGCAAAAAAGGGAATAAGGGCGACACGGAAATGTTGAATACTCATACTCTTCCT
TTTTCAATATTATTGAAGCATTTATCAGGGTTATTGTCTCATGAGCGGATACATATTTGAATGTATTTAG
AAAAATAAACAAATAGGGGTTCCGCGCACATTTCCCCGAAAAGTGCCACCTGACGTCGACGGATCGGGAG
ATCTCCCGATCCCCTATGGTGCACTCTCAGTACAATCTGCTCTGATGCCGCATAGTTAAGCCAGTATCTG
CTCCCTGCTTGTGTGTTGGAGGTCGCTGAGTAGTGCGCGAGCAAAATTTAAGCTACAACAAGGCAAGGCT
TGACCGACAATTGCATGAAGAATCTGCTTAGGGTTAGGCGTTTTGCGCTGCTTCGCGATGTACGGGCCAG
ATATACGCGTTGACATTGATTATTGACTAGGCTTTTGCAAAAAGCTTTGCAAAGATGGATAAAGTTTTAA
ACAGAGAGGAATCTTTGCAGCTAATGGACCTTCTAGGTCTTGAAAGGAGTGGGAATT
Features (pLannotate 1.2.2; 24 found; start..end, strand, type, name):
      1..1179    +  promoter       EF-1α promoter: strong constitutive promoter for human elongation factor EF-1α
   1196..1214    +  promoter       T7 promoter: promoter for bacteriophage T7 RNA polymerase
   1294..1311    +  protein_bind   attB1 (fragment): mutant version of attB; core recombination site for the Gateway® BP reaction BP Clonase™
   1365..3179    +  CDS            U2SURP (fragment): SR140_HUMAN - Also known as KIAA0332, SR140. Experimental evidence at protein level: Swiss-Prot protein existence level 1. From Homo sapiens (Human).
   3187..3204    -  protein_bind   attB2 (fragment): mutant version of attB; core recombination site for the Gateway® BP reaction BP Clonase™
   3330..3371    +  CDS            V5 tag: epitope tag from simian virus 5
   3384..3770    +  CDS            MS2: bacteriophage MS2 coat protein binds to a specific stem-loop structure in the viral RNA (Peabody, 1993)
   3832..4056    +  polyA_signal   bGH poly(A) signal: bovine growth hormone polyadenylation signal
   4060..4081    +  promoter       SV40 promoter (fragment): SV40 enhancer and early promoter
   4102..4335    +  rep_origin     f1 ori (fragment) (sequence partly withheld): f1 bacteriophage origin of replication; arrow indicates direction of (+) strand synthesis
   4340..4387    +  protein_bind   FRT: FLP-mediated recombination occurs in the 8-bp core sequence TCTAGAAA (Turan and Bode, 2011). FLP recombinase from the Saccharomyces cerevisiae 2μ plasmid
   4395..5417    +  CDS            HygR: aminoglycoside phosphotransferase from E. coli; aph(4)-Ia; confers resistance to hygromycin
   5427..5552    +  CDS            ble (fragment): BLE_KLEPN - Experimental evidence at protein level: Swiss-Prot protein existence level 1. Binding protein with a strong affinity to the bleomycin family of antibiotics. Binds to CL990; an antimitotic-antibiotic compound. From Klebsiella pneumoniae.
   5547..5668    +  polyA_signal   SV40 poly(A) signal: SV40 polyadenylation signal
   5741..5757    -  protein_bind   lac operator: The lac repressor binds to the lac operator to inhibit transcription in E. coli. This inhibition can be relieved by adding lactose or isopropyl-β-D-thiogalactopyranoside (IPTG). lac repressor encoded by lacI
   5765..5795    -  promoter       lac promoter: promoter for the E. coli lac operon
   5810..5831    -  protein_bind   CAP binding site: CAP binding activates transcription in the presence of cAMP. E. coli catabolite activator protein
   5844..5936    -  CDS            lacI (fragment): lac repressor; lacI; The lac repressor binds to the lac operator to inhibit transcription in E. coli. This inhibition can be relieved by adding lactose or isopropyl-β-D-thiogalactopyranoside (IPTG).
   6119..6707    -  rep_origin     ori: high-copy-number ColE1/pMB1/pBR322/pUC origin of replication
   6878..7738    -  CDS            AmpR: β-lactamase; bla; confers resistance to ampicillin, carbenicillin, and related antibiotics
   7739..7843    -  promoter       AmpR promoter: bla
   7902..7954    -  misc_feature   bom (fragment): basis of mobility region from pBR322
   8109..8127    +  enhancer       CMV enhancer (fragment): human cytomegalovirus immediate early enhancer
   8152..8218    +  CDS            small t antigen (fragment): SV40 (simian virus 40) small t antigen
