[The description below was written by a language model from this plasmid's Addgene catalogue record and pLannotate feature annotations shown in this document.]
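Description:
SR140 is a mammalian expression plasmid built by Gateway cloning in the E2.pEF5-DEST-FL-V5-MCP destination backbone. It carries a human open reading frame for U2SURP (also known as SR140), listed as unmutated and about 1.9 kb long. The sequenced plasmid is about 8.2 kb. It is propagated in E. coli through a high-copy ColE1/pUC-type origin and selected with ampicillin via the β-lactamase gene. A partial f1 origin and remnants of lac regulatory elements are also annotated in the backbone.

The strong constitutive EF-1α promoter drives expression, and a T7 promoter lies just downstream of it. The U2SURP coding sequence sits between attB1 and attB2 recombination scars. According to the record, it is fused at its C terminus to a backbone-encoded V5 epitope tag and then to the bacteriophage MS2 coat protein (MCP). The transcript ends at a bovine growth hormone polyadenylation signal. MCP binds a specific MS2 RNA stem-loop, so the fusion can be artificially recruited to a reporter transcript carrying such hairpins, while the V5 tag allows detection of the protein.

Downstream of the expression cassette lies an FRT site directly ahead of a hygromycin resistance gene and an SV40 poly(A) signal. No complete promoter is annotated in front of the hygromycin gene. This layout is characteristic of FLP-mediated integration into a genomic FRT landing site, although the record does not say that the plasmid was used this way.

The stated purpose is an RNA-binding protein tethering screen, in which many candidate proteins are tethered to reporter mRNAs to identify factors that influence mRNA stability and translation.
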