Addgene plasmid #156037: SR140
Purpose: For use in RBP tethering screen
Depositing lab: Eugene Yeo. Depositing organization: University of California, San Diego (UCSD). Publication: Large-scale tethered function assays identify factors that regulate mRNA stability and translation. Luo EC, Nathanson JL, Tan FE, Schwartz JL, Schmok JC, Shankar A, Markmiller S, Yee BA, Sathe S, Pratt GA, Scaletta DB, Ha Y, Hill DE, Aigner S, Yeo GW. Nat Struct Mol Biol. 2020 Oct;27(10):989-1000. doi: 10.1038/s41594-020-0477-6. Epub 2020 Aug 17. PubMed 32807991.
Backbone
  Vector backbone: E2.pEF5-DEST-FL-V5-MCP
  Backbone size w/o insert (bp): 7357
  Vector type: Mammalian Expression
Growth in bacteria
  Bacterial resistance: Ampicillin, 100 μg/mL
  Growth temperature: 37°C
  Growth strain: DH5alpha
  Copy number: High Copy
Gene/Insert
  Gene/Insert name: SR140 (alt name: Accession: BC111692.1)
  Species: H. sapiens (human)
  Insert size (bp): 1863
  Mutation: none
  Entrez Gene: U2SURP (a.k.a. SR140, fSAPa)
  Promoter: EF-1a
  Tag / fusion protein: V5-MCP (C terminal on backbone)
  Cloning method: Gateway Cloning
  Sequencing primers: 5′ TAATACGACTCACTATAGGG; 3′ gctcgagtctagagggc
Resource information
  A portion of this plasmid was derived from a plasmid made by: DNASU Plasmid Repository Center for Personalized Diagnostics Biodesign Institute
Terms and licenses: Academic/Nonprofit Terms; Industry Terms: Not Available to Industry
How to cite: SR140 was a gift from Eugene Yeo (Addgene plasmid # 156037 ; http://n2t.net/addgene:156037 ; RRID:Addgene_156037)
