>Addgene plasmid #156037 | SR140 | depositor partial sequence | sequence record 301440 | Insert Sequence
ATGCTCCTATGTTACCGCCACCTAAAAACAAAGAGGATTTTGAGAAGGAATTTGCTCGCCCTGATACATC
GAATGATTGAGTTTGTTGTACGTGAAGGGCCAATGTTTGAAGCTATGATTATGAACAGAGAAATCAACAA
TCCTATGTTCAGGTTCTTATTTGAAAACCAGACACCAGCCCATGTTTACTATAGGTGGAAGCTTTATTCT
ATTCTGCAGGGAGATTCTCCAACTAAATGGCGGACGGAAGATTTTCGTATGTTCAAAAATGGATCTTTTT
GGAGGCCACCACCATTAAATCCGTACTTGCATGGAATGTCAGAAGAGCAAGAAACAGAAGCTTTTGTAGA
GGAACCTAGTAAAAAGGGAGCACTTAAGGAAGAACAGAGGGATAAATTGGAAGAAATCTTGCGGGGATTA
ACTCCAAGGAAAAATGATATTGGAGATGCAATGGTTTTCTGTCTTAATAATGCTGAAGCTGCTGAAGAAA
TAGTGGATTGCATTACTGAGTCGTTGTCCATCTTAAAGACACCCCTTCCTAAAAAGATTGCCAGATTATA
TTTGGTTTCTGATGTTTTGTACAACTCTTCAGCCAAAGTTGCTAATGCTTCATATTATAGAAAATTTTTT
GAAACAAAGTTATGTCAGATATTTTCAGACCTCAATGCCACCTATCGTACAATTCAAGGCCATTTACAAT
CTGAAAACTTTAAGCAACGGGTAATGACTTGCTTCAGAGCATGGGAAGATTGGGCAATTTATCCAGAACC
ATTTTTGATCAAACTACAAAATATTTTCTTAGGACTTGTAAATATTATTGAAGAAAAGGAAACAGAGGAT
GTTCCAGATGACCTTGATGGTGCCCCCATCGAGGAAGAGCTTGATGGTGCACCTCTGGAAGATGTAGATG
GAATTCCTATTGATGCTACTCCCATCGATGATCTTGATGGAGTCCCTATAAAAAGTCTTGATGATGATCT
TGATGGAGTGCCTTTGGATGCAACTGAAGACTCAAAAAAGAATGAGCCTATATTTAAAGTTGCCCCATCA
AAATGGGAAGCTGTGGATGAATCTGAATTGGAAGCACAGGCTGTTACAACTTCTAAATGGGAATTATTTG
ACCAGCATGAAGAATCAGAAGAAGAAGAAAATCAAAATCAAGAAGAAGAAAGTGAAGATGAAGAAGATAC
TCAAAGTTCCAAATCTGAAGAACATCATTTGTACTCTAATCCAATCAAAGAAGAAATGACTGAGTCTAAG
TTCTCTAAGTACTCTGAAATGAGTGAGGAAAAACGAGCCAAACTTCGTGAAATTGAGCTCAAAGTTATGA
AGTTTCAGGATGAATTGGAATCTGGGAAAAGACCTAAAAAACCAGGCCAGAGTTTTCAGGAGCAAGTAGA
ACACTACAGAGATAAACTTCTTCAACGAGAGAAAGAGAAAGAGTTAGAAAGAGAACGAGAAAGAGACAAG
AAAGATAAAGAAAAATTGGAATCTCGCTCCAAAGACAAGAAGGAAAAAGATGAGTGTACTCCGACAAGGA
AGGAAAGGAAGAGGCGACACAGTACATCCCCCAGCCCATCTCGCAGTAGCAGTGGTAGACGAGTGAAATC
CCCATCACCAAAATCGGAGCGATCAGAGCGTTCAGAAAGATCTCATAAAGAGAGCTCACGGTCCAGGTCA
TCTCACAAAGATTCTCCTAGAGATGTTAGCAAAAAAGCCAAAAGATCACCATCTGGTTCAAGGACACCTA
AAAGGTCTAGGCGATCACGGTCTAGATCTCCTAAAAAATCAGGAAAGAAGTCCAGATCCCAGTCCAGATC
TCCACACAGGTCTCATAAAAAGTCAAAGAAAAACAAACACTGA
